Addgene plasmid #222073: pVP314
Purpose: (Empty Backbone) MultiGreen 2.0 DE level 1 acceptor vector, kanamycin selection.
Depositing lab: Wayne Parrott. Depositing organization: University of Georgia. Publication: MultiGreen: A multiplexing architecture for GreenGate cloning. Pennetti VJ, LaFayette PR, Parrott WA. PLoS One. 2024 Sep 18;19(9):e0306008. doi: 10.1371/journal.pone.0306008. eCollection 2024. PubMed 39292669.
Backbone
  Vector backbone: pVP077
  Vector type: Synthetic Biology ; GreenGate compatible cloning vector
Growth in bacteria
  Bacterial resistance: Chloramphenicol and Kanamycin, 25 & 50 μg/mL
  Growth temperature: 37°C
  Growth strain: ccdB Survival
  Copy number: High Copy
Gene/Insert
  Gene/Insert name: None
  Mutation: All unused Esp3i sites are domesticated
Terms and licenses: Academic/Nonprofit Terms; Industry Terms
How to cite: pVP314 was a gift from Wayne Parrott (Addgene plasmid # 222073 ; http://n2t.net/addgene:222073 ; RRID:Addgene_222073)
