[The description below was written by a language model from this plasmid's Addgene catalogue record and pLannotate feature annotations shown in this document.]
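Description:
pVP314 is an empty level 1 acceptor ("DE" position) from the MultiGreen 2.0 system, a multiplexing extension of GreenGate Golden Gate cloning for building plant transformation constructs. It derives from pVP077 and has the architecture of an Agrobacterium binary vector. A high-copy ColE1/pUC-type origin, with the pBR322 bom site and a remnant of rop, supports propagation in E. coli. The pVS1 oriV together with the RepA replication protein and StaA stability protein allows maintenance in Agrobacterium. Backbone selection is by kanamycin through an aph(3')-Ia KanR gene. An adjacent fragment of the aadA spectinomycin/streptomycin resistance gene is probably a leftover from an earlier marker and is not listed as a selectable resistance.

Between the nopaline-type left and right T-DNA border repeats sits a counterselection cassette rather than a gene of interest. It contains ccdB (with a partial ccdA), a chloramphenicol acetyltransferase gene with its cat promoter, a lac UV5 promoter and a fragment of the pUC multiple cloning site. Because CcdB poisons gyrase in ordinary E. coli, the unmodified vector is kept in a ccdB-tolerant strain under chloramphenicol plus kanamycin. When assembled modules replace the cassette, ordinary strains survive only with recombinant plasmids, and selection uses kanamycin alone. The record notes that all unused Esp3I sites have been domesticated, which suggests that Esp3I is used in the assembly scheme. The feature table does not annotate the cloning sites or overhangs, so the exact fusion sites that define the DE position are not stated. The vector carries no insert, plant promoter or plant selectable marker of its own. Its role is to receive assembled cassettes at a defined position for later combination into multigene T-DNAs.
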