Features (pLannotate 1.2.2; 17 found; start..end, strand, type, name):
    733..873     -  misc_feature   bom: basis of mobility region from pBR322
    975..1014    -  CDS            rop (fragment): Rop protein, which maintains plasmids at low copy number; rop
   1217..1411    -  rep_origin     pVS1 oriV: origin of replication for the Pseudomonas plasmid pVS1 (Heeb et al., 2000)
   1477..2550    -  CDS            pVS1 RepA: replication protein from the Pseudomonas plasmid pVS1 (Heeb et al., 2000)
   2979..3608    -  CDS            pVS1 StaA: stability protein from the Pseudomonas plasmid pVS1 (Heeb et al., 2000)
   4168..4569    -  CDS            Y4CG_SINFN (fragment): Protein inferred from homology: Swiss-Prot protein existence level 3. From Sinorhizobium fredii (strain NBRC 101917 / NGR234).
   4939..4963    -  misc_feature   RB T-DNA repeat: right border repeat from nopaline C58 T-DNA
   5059..5361    -  CDS            ccdB: CCDB_ECOLI - Also known as G, letB, letD. Experimental evidence at protein level: Swiss-Prot protein existence level 1. Toxic component of a type II toxin-antitoxin (TA) system, functioning in plasmid maintainence. Responsible for the post- segregational killing (PSK) of plasmid-free cells, also referred to as a plasmid addiction system. Half-life of over 2 hours. Cell killing by CcdB is accompanied by filamentation, defects in chromosome and plasmid segregation, defects in cell division, formation of anucleate cells, decreased DNA synthesis and plasmid loss. Interferes with the activity of DN
   5366..5524    -  CDS            ccdA (fragment): CCDA_ECO57 - Also known as H, letA. Experimental evidence at protein level: Swiss-Prot protein existence level 1. Antitoxin component of a type II toxin-antitoxin (TA) system which inhibits the post-segregational killing (PSK) of plasmid-free cells, also referred to as a plasmid addiction system. Binds to and blocks the activity of CcdB; will also remove bound CcdB protein from the CcdB-GyrA complex by forming a CcdA-CcdB complex, a process termed rejuvenation. Functions as a transcriptional corepressor for the ccdAB operon, repression also requires CcdB (By similarity). From Escherichia coli
   5681..6362    -  CDS            CmR (fragment): chloramphenicol acetyltransferase confers resistance to chloramphenicol
   6363..6392    -  promoter       cat promoter (fragment): promoter of the E. coli cat gene encoding chloramphenicol acetyltransferase
   6416..6446    -  promoter       lac UV5 promoter: E. coli lac promoter with an "up" mutation
   6519..6541    -  misc_feature   MCS (fragment): pUC18/19 multiple cloning site
   6617..6641    -  misc_feature   LB T-DNA repeat: left border repeat from nopaline C58 T-DNA
   6934..7749    +  CDS            KanR: aminoglycoside phosphotransferase; aph(3')-Ia; confers resistance to kanamycin in bacteria or G418 (Geneticin®) in eukaryotes
   7750..8099    +  CDS            SmR (fragment): aminoglycoside adenylyltransferase (Murphy, 1985); aadA; confers resistance to spectinomycin and streptomycin
   8345..547     +  rep_origin     ori (across the origin): high-copy-number ColE1/pMB1/pBR322/pUC origin of replication
>Addgene plasmid #222073 | pVP314 | addgene full sequence | sequence record 440979 | Addgene NGS Result
AAAAAAACCACCGCTACCAGCGGTGGTTTGTTTGCCGGATCAAGAGCTACCAACTCTTTTTCCGAAGGTA
ACTGGCTTCAGCAGAGCGCAGATACCAAATACTGTCCTTCTAGTGTAGCCGTAGTTAGGCCACCACTTCA
AGAACTCTGTAGCACCGCCTACATACCTCGCTCTGCTAATCCTGTTACCAGTGGCTGCTGCCAGTGGCGA
TAAGTCGTGTCTTACCGGGTTGGACTCAAGACGATAGTTACCGGATAAGGCGCAGCGGTCGGGCTGAACG
GGGGGTTCGTGCACACAGCCCAGCTTGGAGCGAACGACCTACACCGAACTGAGATACCTACAGCGTGAGC
TATGAGAAAGCGCCACGCTTCCCGAAGGGAGAAAGGCGGACAGGTATCCGGTAAGCGGCAGGGTCGGAAC
AGGAGAGCGCACGAGGGAGCTTCCAGGGGGAAACGCCTGGTATCTTTATAGTCCTGTCGGGTTTCGCCAC
CTCTGACTTGAGCGTCGATTTTTGTGATGCTCGTCAGGGGGGCGGAGCCTATGGAAAAACGCCAGCAACG
CGGCCTTTTTACGGTTCCTGGCCTTTTGCTGGCCTTTTGCTCACATGTTCTTTCCTGCGTTATCCCCTGA
TTCTGTGGATAACCGTATTACCGCCTTTGAGTGAGCTGATACCGCTCGCCGCAGCCGAACGACCGAGCGC
AGCGAGTCAGTGAGCGAGGAAGCGGAAGAGCGCCTGATGCGGTATTTTCTCCTTACGCATCTGTGCGGTA
TTTCACACCGCATATGGTGCACTCTCAGTACAATCTGCTCTGATGCCGCATAGTTAAGCCAGTATACACT
CCGCTATCGCTACGTGACTGGGTCATGGCTGCGCCCCGACACCCGCCAACACCCGCTGACGCGCCCTGAC
GGGCTTGTCTGCTCCCGGCATCCGCTTACAGACAAGCTGTGACCGGCTCCGGGAGCTGCATGTGTCAGAG
GTTTTCACCGTCATCACCGAAACGCGCGAGGCAGGGTGCCTTGATGTGGGCGCCGGCGGTCGAGTGGCGA
CGGCGCGGCTTGTCCGCGCCCTGGTAGATTGCCTGGCCGTAGGCCAGCCATTTTTGAGCGGCCAGCGGCC
GCGATAGGCCGACGCGAAGCGGCGGGGCGTAGGGAGCGCAGCGACCGAAGGGTAGGCGCTTTTTGCAGCT
CTTCGGCTGTGCGCTGGCCAGACAGTTATGCACAGGCCAGGCGGGTTTTAAGAGTTTTAATAAGTTTTAA
AGAGTTTTAGGCGGAAAAATCGCCTTTTTTCTCTTTTATATCAGTCACTTACATGTGTGACCGGTTCCCA
ATGTACGGCTTTGGGTTCCCAATGTACGGGTTCCGGTTCCCAATGTACGGCTTTGGGTTCCCAATGTACG
TGCTATCCACAGGAAAGAGAGCTTTTCGACCTTTTTCCCCTGCTAGGGCAATTTGCCCTAGCATCTGCTC
CGTACATTAGGAACCGGCGGATGCTTCGCCCTCGATCAGGTTGCGGTAGCGCATGACTAGGATCGGGCCA
GCCTGCCCCGCCTCCTCCTTCAAATCGTACTCCGGCAGGTCATTTGACCCGATCAGCTTGCGCACGGTGA
AACAGAACTTCTTGAACTCTCCGGCGCTGCCACTGCGTTCGTAGATCGTCTTGAACAACCATCTGGCTTC
TGCCTTGCCTGCGGCGCGGCGTGCCAGGCGGTAGAGAAAACGGCCGATGCCGGGATCGATCAAAAAGTAA
TCGGGGTGAACCGTCAGCACGTCCGGGTTCTTGCCTTCTGTGATCTCGCGGTACATCCAATCAGCTAGCT
CGATCTCGATGTACTCCGGCCGCCCGGTTTCGCTCTTTACGATCTTGTAGCGGCTAATCAAGGCTTCACC
CTCGGATACCGTCACCAGGCGGCCGTTCTTGGCCTTCTTCGTACGCTGCATGGCAACGTGCGTGGTGTTT
AACCGAATGCAGGTTTCTACCAGGTCGTCTTTCTGCTTTCCGCCATCGGCTCGCCGGCAGAACTTGAGTA
CGTCCGCAACGTGTGGACGGAACACGCGGCCGGGCTTGTCTCCCTTCCCTTCCCGGTATCGGTTCATGGA
TTCGGTTAGATGGGAAACCGCCATCAGTACCAGGTCGTAATCCCACACACTGGCCATGCCGGCCGGCCCT
GCGGAAACCTCTACGTGCCCGTCTGGAAGCTCGTAGCGGATCACCTCGCCAGCTCGTCGGTCACGCTTCG
ACAGACGGAAAACGGCCACGTCCATGATGCTGCGACTATCGCGGGTGCCCACGTCATAGAGCATCGGAAC
GAAAAAATCTGGTTGCTCGTCGCCCTTGGGCGGCTTCCTAATCGACGGCGCACCGGCTGCCGGCGGTTGC
CGGGATTCTTTGCGGATTCGATCAGCGGCCGCTTGCCACGATTCACCGGGGCGTGCTTCTGCCTCGATGC
GTTGCCGCTGGGCGGCCTGCGCGGCCTTCAACTTCTCCACCAGGTCATCACCCAGCGCCGCGCCGATTTG
TACCGGGCCGGATGGTTTGCGACCGCTCACGCCGATTCCTCGGGCTTGGGGGTTCCAGTGCCATTGCAGG
GCCGGCAGACAACCCAGCCGCTTACGCCTGGCCAACCGCCCGTTCCTCCACACATGGGGCATTCCACGGC
GTCGGTGCCTGGTTGTTCTTGATTTTCCATGCCGCCTCCTTTAGCCGCTAAAATTCATCTACTCATTTAT
TCATTTGCTCATTTACTCTGGTAGCTGCGCGATGTATTCAGATAGCAGCTCGGTAATGGTCTTGCCTTGG
CGTACCGCGTACATCTTCAGCTTGGTGTGATCCTCCGCCGGCAACTGAAAGTTGACCCGCTTCATGGCTG
GCGTGTCTGCCAGGCTGGCCAACGTTGCAGCCTTGCTGCTGCGTGCGCTCGGACGGCCGGCACTTAGCGT
GTTTGTGCTTTTGCTCATTTTCTCTTTACCTCATTAACTCAAATGAGTTTTGATTTAATTTCAGCGGCCA
GCGCCTGGACCTCGCGGGCAGCGTCGCCCTCGGGTTCTGATTCAAGAACGGTTGTGCCGGCGGCGGCAGT
GCCTGGGTAGCTCACGCGCTGCGTGATACGGGACTCAAGAATGGGCAGCTCGTACCCGGCCAGCGCCTCG
GCAACCTCACCGCCGATGCGCGTGCCTTTGATCGCCCGCGACACGACAAAGGCCGCTTGTAGCCTTCCAT
CCGTGACCTCAATGCGCTGCTTAACCAGCTCCACCAGGTCGGCGGTGGCCCATATGTCGTAAGGGCTTGG
CTGCACCGGAATCAGCACGAAGTCGGCTGCCTTGATCGCGGACACAGCCAAGTCCGCCGCCTGGGGCGCT
CCGTCGATCACTACGAAGTCGCGCCGGCCGATGGCCTTCACGTCGCGGTCAATCGTCGGGCGGTCGATGC
CGACAACGGTTAGCGGTTGATCTTCCCGCACGGCCGCCCAATCGCGGGCACTGCCCTGGGGATCGGAATC
GACTAACAGAACATCGGCCCCGGCGAGTTGCAGGGCGCGGGCTAGATGGGTTGCGATGGTCGTCTTGCCT
GACCCGCCTTTCTGGTTAAGTACAGCGATAACCTTCATGCGTTCCCCTTGCGTATTTGTTTATTTACTCA
TCGCATCATATACGCAGCGACCGCATGACGCAAGCTGTTTTACTCAAATACACATCACCTTTTTAGACGG
CGGCGCTCGGTTTCTTCAGCGGCCAAGCTGGCCGGCCAGGCCGCCAGCTTGGCATCAGACAAACCGGCCA
GGATTTCATGCAGCCGCACGGTTGATACGTGCGCGGGCGGCTCGAACACGTACCCGGCCGGGATCATCTC
CGCCTCGATCTCTTCGGTAATGAAAAACGGTTCGTCCTGGCCGTCCTGGTGCGGTTTCATGCTTGTTCCT
CTTGGCGTTCATTCTCGGCGGCCGCCAGGGCGTCGGCCTCGGTCAATGCGTCCTCACGGAAGGCACCGCG
CCGCCTGGCCTCGGTGGGCGTCACTTCCTCGCTGCGCTCAAGTGCGCGGTACAGGGTCGAGCGATGCACG
CCAAGCAGTGCAGCCGCCTCTTTCACGGTGCGGCCTTCCTGGTCGATCAGCTCGCGGGCGTGCGCGATCT
GTGCCGGGGTGAGGGTAGGGCGGGGGCCAAACTTCACGCCTCGGGCCTTGGCGGCCTCGCGCCCGCTCCG
GGTGCGGTCGATGATTAGGGAACGCTCGAACTCGGCAATGCCGGCGAACACGGTCAACACCATGCGGCCG
GCCGGCGTGGTGGTGTCGGCCCACGGCTCTGCCAGGCTACGCAGGCCCGCGCCGGCCTCCTGGATGCGCT
CGGCAATGTCCAGTAGGTCGCGGGTGCTGCGGGCCAGGCGGTCTAGCCTGGTCACTGTCACAACGTCGCC
AGGGCGTAGGTGGTCAAGCATCCTGGCCAGCTCCGGGCGGTCGCGCCTGGTGCCGGTGATCTTCTCGGAA
AACAGCTTGGTGCAGCCGGCCGCGTGCAGTTCGGCCCGTTGGTTGGTCAAGTCCTGGTCGTCGGTGCTGA
CGCGGGCATAGCCCAGCAGGCCAGCGGCGGCGCTCTTGTTCATGGCGTAATGTCTCCGGTTCTAGTCGCA
AGTATTCTACTTTATGCGACTAAAACACGCGACAAGAAAACGCCAGGAAAAGGGCAGGGCGGCAGCCTGT
CGCGTAACTTAGGACTTGTGCGACATGTCGTTTTCAGAAGAGGGCTGCACTGAACGTCAGAAGCCGACTG
CACTATAGCAGCGGAGGGGTTGGATCAAAGTACTTTAAAGTACTTTAAAGTACTTTAAAGTACTTTGATC
CCGAGGGGAACCCTGTGGTTGGCATGCACATACAAATGGACGAACGGATAAACCTTTTCACGCCCTTTTA
AATATCCGATTATTCTAATAAACGCTCTTTTCTCTTAGGTTTACCCGCCAATATATCCTGTCAAACACTG
ATAGTTTAAACTGAAGGCGGGAAACGACAATCTGATCCAAGCTCAAGCTAAGCTTCGTCTCATCAGCTAC
CTTGAGACCGTCGACTTATATTCCCCAGAACATCAGGTTAATGGCGTTTTTGATGTCATTTTCGCGGTGG
CTGAGATCAGCCACTTCTTCCCCGATAACGGAAACCGGCACACTGGCCATATCGGTGGTCATCATGCGCC
AGCTTTCATCCCCGATATGCACCACCGGGTAAAGTTCACGGGAGACTTTATCTGACAGCAGACGTGCACT
GGCCAGGGGGATCACCATCCGTCGCCCGGGCGTGTCAATAATATCACTCTGTACATCCACAAACAGACGA
TAACGGCTCTCTCTTTTATAGGTGTAAACCTTAAACTGCATTTCACCAGCCCCTGTTCTCGTCAGCAAAA
GAGCCGTTCATTTCAATAAACCGGGCGACCTCAGCCATCCCTTCCTGATTTTCCGCTTTCCAGCGTTCGG
CACGCAGACGACGGGCTTCATTCTGCATGGTTGTGCTTACCAGACCGGAGATATTGACATCATATATGCC
TTGAGCAACTGATAGCTGTCGCTGTCAACTGTCACTGTAATACGCTGCTTCATAGCATACCTCTTTTTGA
CATACTTCGGGTATACATATCAGTATATATTCTTATACCGCAAAAATCAGCGCGCAAATACGCATACTGT
TATCTGGCTTTTAGTAAGCCGGATCCACGCGTTTACGCCCCGCCCTGCCACTCATCGCAGTACTGTTGTA
ATTCATTAAGCATTCTGCCGACATGGAAGCCATCACAAACGGCATGATGAACCTGAATCGCCAGCGGCAT
CAGCACCTTGTCGCCTTGCGTATAATATTTGCCCATGGTGAAAACGGGGGCGAAGAAGTTGTCCATATTG
GCCACGTTTAAATCAAAACTGGTGAAACTCACCCAGGGATTGGCTGAGACTAAAAACATATTCTCAATAA
ACCCTTTAGGGAAATAGGCCAGGTTTTCACCGTAACACGCCACATCTTGCGAATATATGTGTAGAAACTG
CCGGAAATCGTCGTGGTATTCACTCCAGAGCGATGAAAACGTTTCAGTTTGCTCATGGAAAACGGTGTAA
CAAGGGTGAACACTATCCCATATCACCAGCTCACCGTCTTTCATTGCCATACGGAATTCCGGATGAGCAT
TCATCAGGCGGGCAAGAATGTGAATAAAGGCCGGATAAAACTTGTGCTTATTTTTCTTTACGGTCTTTAA
AAAGGCCGTAATATCCAGCTGAACGGTCTGGTTATAGGTACATTGAGCAACTGACTGAAATGCCTCAAAA
TGTTCTTTACGATGCCATTGGGATATATCAACGGTGGTATATCCAGTGATTTTTTTCTCCATTTTAGCTT
CCTTAGCTCCTGAAAATCTCGACGGATCCTAACTCAAAATCCACACATTATACGAGCCGGAAGCATAAAG
TGTAAAGCCTGGGGTGCCTAATGCGGCCGCGGTCTCAGTATTAACTGCAGAGACGCTGCAGGCATGCGAC
GTCGGGCCCTCTAGAGGATCCCCGGGTACCGCGAATTCAATTCGGCGTTAATTCAGTACATTAAAAACGT
CCGCAATGTGTTATTAAGTTGTCTAAGCGTCAATTTGTTTACACCACAATATATCCTGCCACCAGCCAGC
CAACAGCTCCCCGACCGGCAGCTCGGCACAAAATCACCACTCGATACAGGCAGCCCATCAGTCCGGGACG
GCGTCAGCGGGAGAGCCGTTGTAAGGCGGCAGACTTTGCTCATGTTACCGATGCTATTCGGAAGAACGGC
AACTAAGCTGCCGGGTTTGAAACACGGATGATCTCGCGGAGGGTAGCATGTTGATTGTAACGATGACAGA
GCGTTGCTGCCTGTGATCCAGATCATGAACAATAAAACTGTCTGCTTACATAAACAGTAATACAAGGGGT
GTTATGAGCCATATTCAACGGGAAACGTCTTGCTCTAGGCCGCGATTAAATTCCAACATGGATGCTGATT
TATATGGGTATAAATGGGCTCGCGATAATGTCGGGCAATCAGGTGCGACAATCTATCGATTGTATGGGAA
GCCCGATGCGCCAGAGTTGTTTCTGAAACATGGCAAAGGTAGCGTTGCCAATGATGTTACAGATGAGATG
GTCAGACTAAACTGGCTGACGGAATTTATGCCTCTTCCGACCATCAAGCATTTTATCCGTACTCCTGATG
ATGCATGGTTACTCACCACTGCGATCCCCGGGAAAACAGCATTCCAGGTATTAGAAGAATATCCTGATTC
AGGTGAAAATATTGTTGATGCGCTGGCAGTGTTCCTGCGCCGGTTGCATTCGATTCCTGTTTGTAATTGT
CCTTTTAACAGCGATCGCGTATTTCGGCTCGCTCAGGCGCAATCACGAATGAATAACGGTTTGGTTGATG
CGAGTGATTTTGATGACGAGCGTAATGGCTGGCCTGTTGAACAAGTCTGGAAAGAAATGCATAAACTTTT
GCCATTCTCACCGGATTCAGTCGTCACTCATGGTGATTTCTCACTTGATAACCTTATTTTTGACGAGGGG
AAATTAATAGGTTGTATTGATGTTGGACGAGTCGGAATCGCAGACCGATACCAGGATCTTGCCATCCTAT
GGAACTGCCTCGGTGAGTTTTCTCCTTCATTACAGAAACGGCTTTTTCAAAAATATGGTATTGATAATCC
TGATATGAATAAATTGCAGTTTCATTTGATGCTCGATGAGTTTTTCTAACAGCGGCGGAGGAACTCTTTG
ATCCGGTTCCTGAACAGGATCTATTTGAGGCGCTAAATGAAACCTTAACGCTATGGAACTCGCCGCCCGA
CTGGGCTGGCGATGAGCGAAATGTAGTGCTTACGTTGTCCCGCATTTGGTACAGCGCAGTAACCGGCAAA
ATCGCGCCGAAGGATGTCGCTGCCGACTGGGCAATGGAGCGCCTGCCGGCCCAGTATCAGCCCGTCATAC
TTGAAGCTAGACAGGCTTATCTTGGACAAGAAGAAGATCGCTTGGCCTCGCGCGCAGATCAGTTGGAAGA
ATTTGTCCACTACGTGAAAGGCGAGATCACCAAGGTAGTCGGCAAATAATGTCTAGCTAGAAATTCGTTC
AAGCCGACGCCGCTTCGCGGCGCGGCTTAACTCAAGCGTTAGATGCACTAAGCACATAATTGCTCACAGC
CAAACTATCAGGTCAAGTCTGCTTTTATTATTTTTAAGCGTGCATAATAAGCCCTACACAAATTGGGAGA
TATATCATGCATGACCAAAATCCCTTAACGTGAGTTTTCGTTCCACTGAGCGTCAGACCCCGTAGAAAAG
ATCAAAGGATCTTCTTGAGATCCTTTTTTTCTGCGCGTAATCTGCTGCTTGCAAAC
